Addgene plasmid #145387: pGBW-m4046447
Purpose: Yeast Expression plasmid for SARS-CoV-2 2'-O-ribose methyltransferase
Depositing lab: Ginkgo Bioworks & Benjie Chen. Depositing organization: Ginkgo Bioworks.
Backbone
  Vector backbone: AmpR; 2u URA3
  Backbone size w/o insert (bp): 4078
  Vector type: Yeast Expression
  Selectable markers: URA3
Growth in bacteria
  Bacterial resistance: Ampicillin, 100 μg/mL
  Growth temperature: 37°C
  Growth strain: DH5alpha
  Copy number: High Copy
Gene/Insert
  Gene/Insert name: SARS-CoV-2 2'-O-ribose methyltransferase
  Species: S. cerevisiae (budding yeast); Severe acute respiratory syndrome coronavirus 2
  Insert size (bp): 887
  Mutation: wt
  Entrez Gene: ORF1ab (a.k.a. GU280_gp01)
  Promoter: pTEF1
  Tag / fusion protein: Cleavable thrombin;6xHIS (C terminal on backbone)
  Cloning method: Unknown
Resource information
  A portion of this plasmid was derived from a plasmid made by: GinkgoBioworks
Depositor comments: NCBI Reference Sequence: YP_009725311.1. Created by gene synthesis with Not1 site.
How to cite: pGBW-m4046447 was a gift from Ginkgo Bioworks & Benjie Chen (Addgene plasmid # 145387 ; http://n2t.net/addgene:145387 ; RRID:Addgene_145387)
