[The description below was written by a language model from this plasmid's Addgene catalogue record and pLannotate feature annotations shown in this document.]
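Description:
pGBW-m4046447 is an episomal yeast expression plasmid for producing the SARS-CoV-2 2'-O-ribose methyltransferase (the nsp16 cleavage product of the ORF1ab polyprotein) in Saccharomyces cerevisiae. It is an E. coli–yeast shuttle vector. In bacteria it replicates from a high-copy ColE1/pUC-type origin and is selected with ampicillin through a β-lactamase gene, which the annotation places downstream of a cat promoter. In yeast it is maintained by the 2μ origin, which gives multicopy episomal propagation. Selection there is by complementation of uracil auxotrophy with a URA3 cassette, a marker that can also be counterselected with 5-FOA. Short phage T3 and T7 early terminators and a tonB terminator flank the bacterial modules, presumably insulating them from read-through transcription. A small rop-like segment is annotated next to AmpR, although the catalogue lists the plasmid as high copy.

The payload is a wild-type coding sequence of roughly 890 bp, made by gene synthesis. The listing of budding yeast alongside the virus under species may indicate codon adaptation, but the record does not say so. The sequence is driven by the strong constitutive TEF1 promoter and followed by a CYC1 terminator. The automated annotation labels this ORF as a fragment of the replicase polyprotein of a related coronavirus (TGEV) and attaches a NendoU description. This reflects a homology match to the polyprotein entry rather than the actual identity of the insert. According to the catalogue, the backbone supplies a C-terminal thrombin-cleavable 6xHis tag, though the feature table does not annotate it separately. This design suits constitutive expression followed by nickel-affinity purification and tag removal, for example for biochemical, structural or inhibitor studies of the viral cap methyltransferase.
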