Features (pLannotate 1.2.2; 13 found; start..end, strand, type, name):
      1..408     +  promoter       TEF1 promoter: S. cerevisiae TEF1; promoter for EF-1α
    425..1312    +  CDS            rep (fragment): R1AB_CVPFS - Protein inferred from homology: Swiss-Prot protein existence level 3. NendoU is a Mn(2+)-dependent, uridylate-specific enzyme, which leaves 2'-3'-cyclic phosphates 5' to the cleaved bond. From Porcine transmissible gastroenteritis coronavirus (strain FS772/70) (TGEV).
   1377..1549    +  terminator     CYC1 terminator (fragment): S. cerevisiae CYC1; transcription terminator for CYC1
   1585..1761    +  promoter       URA3 promoter (fragment): S. cerevisiae URA3
   1762..2565    +  CDS            URA3: orotidine-5'-phosphate decarboxylase, required for uracil biosynthesis; S. cerevisiae URA3; yeast auxotrophic marker, counterselectable with 5-fluoroorotic acid (5-FOA)
   2648..3630    -  rep_origin     2μ ori: yeast 2μ plasmid origin of replication
   3708..3737    +  terminator     T3Te terminator: phage T3 early transcription terminator
   3759..4346    +  rep_origin     ori: high-copy-number ColE1/pMB1/pBR322/pUC origin of replication
   4358..4385    -  terminator     T7Te terminator: phage T7 early transcription terminator
   4409..4600    -  CDS            rop: Rop protein, which maintains plasmids at low copy number; rop
   4601..5461    -  CDS            AmpR: β-lactamase; bla; confers resistance to ampicillin, carbenicillin, and related antibiotics
   5462..5564    -  promoter       cat promoter: promoter of the E. coli cat gene encoding chloramphenicol acetyltransferase
   5565..5596    -  terminator     tonB terminator: bidirectional E. coli tonB-P14 transcription terminator
>Addgene plasmid #145387 | pGBW-m4046447 | addgene full sequence | sequence record 323027 | Addgene NGS Result
CCACACACCATAGCTTCAAAATGTTTCTACTCCTTTTTTACTCTTCCAGATTTTCTCGGACTCCGCGCAT
CGCCGTACCACTTCAAAACACCCAAGCACAGCATACTAAATTTCCCCTCTTTCTTCCTCTAGGGTGTCGT
TAATTACCCGTACTAAAGGTTTGGAAAAGAAAAAAGAGACCGCCTCGTTTCTTTTTCTTCGTCGAAAAAG
GCAATAAAAATTTTTATCACGTTTCTTTTTCTTGAAAATTTTTTTTTTTGATTTTTTTCTCTTTCGATGA
CCTCCCATTGATATTTAAGTTAATAAACGGTCTTCAATTTCTCAAGTTTCAGTTTCATTTTTCTTGTTCT
ATTACAACTTTTTTTACTTCTTGCTCATTAGAAAGAAAGCATAGCAATCTAATCTAAGTTTTAATTACAA
AATGAGTCAAGCGTGGCAACCGGGTGTTGCTATGCCTAATCTTTACAAAATGCAAAGAATGCTATTAGAA
AAGTGTGACCTTCAAAATTATGGTGATAGTGCAACATTACCTAAAGGCATAATGATGAATGTCGCAAAAT
ATACTCAACTGTGTCAATATTTAAACACATTAACATTAGCTGTACCCTATAATATGAGAGTTATACATTT
TGGTGCTGGTTCTGATAAAGGAGTTGCACCAGGTACAGCTGTTTTAAGACAGTGGTTGCCTACGGGTACG
CTGCTTGTCGATTCAGATCTTAATGACTTTGTCTCTGATGCAGATTCAACTTTGATTGGTGATTGTGCAA
CTGTACATACAGCTAATAAATGGGATCTCATTATTAGTGATATGTACGACCCTAAGACTAAAAATGTTAC
AAAAGAAAATGACTCTAAAGAGGGTTTTTTCACTTACATTTGTGGGTTTATACAACAAAAGCTAGCTCTT
GGAGGTTCCGTGGCTATAAAGATAACAGAACATTCTTGGAATGCTGATCTTTATAAGCTCATGGGACACT
TCGCATGGTGGACAGCCTTTGTTACTAATGTGAATGCGTCATCATCTGAAGCATTTTTAATTGGATGTAA
TTATCTTGGCAAACCACGCGAACAAATAGATGGTTATGTCATGCATGCAAATTACATATTTTGGAGGAAT
ACAAATCCAATTCAGTTGTCTTCCTATTCTTTATTTGACATGAGTAAATTTCCCCTTAAATTAAGGGGTA
CTGCTGTTATGTCTTTAAAAGAAGGTCAAATCAATGATATGATTTTATCTCTTCTTAGTAAAGGTAGACT
TATAATTAGAGAAAACAACAGAGTTGTTATTTCTAGTGATGTTCTTGTTAACCTCGTGCCGAGAGGTTCT
CACCATCATCACCATCATTAAACAGGCCCCTTTTCCTTTGTCGATATCATGTAATTAGTTATGTCACGCT
TACATTCACGCCCTCCTCCCACATCCGCTCTAACCGAAAAGGAAGGAGTTAGACAACCTGAAGTCTAGGT
CCCTATTTATTTTTTTTAATAGTTATGTTAGTATTAAGAACGTTATTTATATTTCAAATTTTTCTTTTTT
TTCTGTACAAAGCGGCCGCCGAACCACTAGTGCACTGCAGTACACGGTTTCCTTGAAATTTTTTTGATTC
GGTAATCTCCGAACAGAAGGAAGAACGAAGGAAGGAGCACAGACTTAGATTGGTATATATACGCATATGT
AGTGTTGAAGAAACATGAAATTGCCCAGTATTCTTAACCCAACTGCACAGAACAAAAACGTGCAGGAAAC
GAAGATAAATCATGTCGAAAGCTACATATAAGGAACGTGCTGCTACTCATCCTAGTCCTGTTGCTGCCAA
GCTATTTAATATCATGCACGAAAAGCAAACAAACTTGTGTGCTTCATTGGATGTTCGTACCACCAAGGAA
TTACTGGAGTTAGTTGAAGCATTAGGTCCCAAAATTTGTTTACTAAAAACACATGTGGATATCTTGACTG
ATTTTTCCATGGAGGGCACAGTTAAGCCGCTAAAGGCATTATCCGCCAAGTACAATTTTTTACTCTTCGA
GGACAGAAAATTTGCTGACATTGGTAATACAGTCAAATTGCAGTACTCTGCGGGTGTATACAGAATAGCA
GAATGGGCAGACATTACGAATGCACACGGTGTGGTGGGCCCAGGTATTGTTAGCGGTTTGAAGCAGGCGG
CAGAAGAAGTAACAAAGGAACCTAGAGGCCTTTTGATGTTAGCAGAATTGTCATGCAAGGGCTCCCTATC
TACTGGAGAATATACTAAGGGTACTGTTGACATTGCGAAGAGCGACAAAGATTTTGTTATCGGCTTTATT
GCTCAAAGAGACATGGGTGGAAGAGATGAAGGTTACGATTGGTTGATTATGACACCCGGTGTGGGTTTAG
ATGACAAGGGAGATGCATTGGGTCAACAGTATAGAACCGTGGATGATGTGGTTTCTACAGGATCTGACAT
TATTATTGTTGGAAGAGGACTATTTGCAAAGGGAAGGGATGCTAAGGTAGAGGGTGAACGTTACAGAAAA
GCAGGCTGGGAAGCATATTTGAGAAGATGCGGCCAGCAAAACTAAAAAACTGTATTATAAGTAAATGCAT
GTATACTAAACTCACAAATTAGAGCTTCAATTTAATTATATCAGTTATTACCCGAGTAACGAAGCATCTG
TGCTTCATTTTGTAGAACAAAAATGCAACGCGAGAGCGCTAATTTTTCAAACAAAGAATCTGAGCTGCAT
TTTTACAGAACAGAAATGCAACGCGAAAGCGCTATTTTACCAACGAAGAATCTGTGCTTCATTTTTGTAA
AACAAAAATGCAACGCGAGAGCGCTAATTTTTCAAACAAAGAATCTGAGCTGCATTTTTACAGAACAGAA
ATGCAACGCGAGAGCGCTATTTTACCAACAAAGAATCTATACTTCTTTTTTGTTCTACAAAAATGCATCC
CGAGAGCGCTATTTTTCTAACAAAGCATCTTAGATTACTTTTTTTCTCCTTTGTGCGCTCTATAATGCAG
TCTCTTGATAACTTTTTGCACTGTAGGTCCGTTAAGGTTAGAAGAAGGCTACTTTGGTGTCTATTTTCTC
TTCCATAAAAAAAGCCTGACTCCACTTCCCGCGTTTACTGATTACTAGCGAAGCTGCGGGTGCATTTTTT
CAAGATAAAGGCATCCCCGATTATATTCTATACCGATGTGGATTGCGCATACTTTGTGAACAGAAAGTGA
TAGCGTTGATGATTCTTCATTGGTCAGAAAATTATGAACGGTTTCTTCTATTTTGTCTCTATATACTACG
TATAGGAAATGTTTACATTTTCGTATTGTTTTCGATTCACTCTATGAATAGTTCTTACTACAATTTTTTT
GTCTAAAGAGTAATACTAGAGATAAACATAAAAAATGTAGAGGTCGAGTTTAGATGCAAGTTCAAGGAGC
GAAAGGTGGATGGGTAGGTTATATAGGGATATAGCACAGAGATATATAGCAAAGAGATACTTTTGAGCAA
TGTTTGTGGAAGCGGTATTCGCAATATTTTAGTAGCTCGTTACAGTCCGGTGCGTTTTTGGTTTTTTGAA
AGTGCGTCATCAGAGCGCTTTTGGTTTTCAAAAGCGCTCTGAAGTTCCTATACTTTCTAGCTAGAGAATA
GGAACTTCCCGAGCGGCCGCGTGTTACAAGCTTGACTCCAGCGTAACTGGACTGCAATCAACTCACTGGC
TCACCTTCACGGGTGGGCCTTTCTTCGGTAGAAAATCAAAGGATCTTCTTGAGATCCTTTTTTTCTGCGC
GTAATCTGCTGCTTGCAAACAAAAAAACCACCGCTACCAGCGGTGGTTTGTTTGCCGGATCAAGAGCTAC
CAACTCTTTTTCCGAGGTAACTGGCTTCAGCAGAGCGCAGATACCAAATACTGTTCTTCTAGTGTAGCCG
TAGTTAGGCCACCACTTCAAGAACTCTGTAGCACCGCCTACATACCTCGCTCTGCTAATCCTGTTACCAG
TGGCTGCTGCCAGTGGCGATAAGTCGTGTCTTACCGGGTTGGACTCAAGACGATAGTTACCGGATAAGGC
GCAGCGGTCGGGCTGAACGGGGGGTTCGTGCACACAGCCCAGCTTGGAGCGAACGACCTACACCGAACTG
AGATACCTACAGCGTGAGCTATGAGAAAGCGCCACGCTTCCCGAAGGGAGAAAGGCGGACAGGTATCCGG
TAAGCGGCAGGGTCGGAACAGGAGAGCGCACGAGGGAGCTTCCAGGGGTAAACGCCTGGTATCTTTATAG
TCCTGTCGGGTTTCGCCACCTCTGACTTGAGCATCGATTTTTGTGATGCTCGTCAGGGGGGCGGAGCCTA
TGGAAAAACGCCAGCAACGCAGAAAGGCCCACCCGAAGGTGAGCCAGGTGATTACATTTGGGCCCTCATC
AGAGGTTTTCACCGTCATCACCGAAACGCGCGAGGCAGCTGCGGTAAAGCTCATCAGCGTGGTCGTGAAG
CGATTCACAGATGTCTGCCTGTTCATCCGCGTCCAGCTCGTTGAGTTTCTCCAGAAGCGTTAATGTCTGG
CTTCTGATAAAGCGGGCCATGTTAAGGGCGGTTTTTTCCTGTTTGGTCACTTACCAATGCTTAATCAGTG
AGGCACCTATCTCAGCGATCTGTCTATTTCGTTCATCCATAGTTGCCTGACTCCCCGTCGTGTAGATAAC
TACGATGCGGGAGGGCTTACCATCTGGCCCCAGTGCTGCAATGATACCGCGAGACCCACGCTCACCGGCT
CCAGATTTATCAGCAATAAACCAGCCAGCCGGGAGGGCCGAGCGCAGAAGTGATCCTGCAACTTTATCCG
CCTCCATCCAGTCTATTAATTGTTGCCGGGAAGCTAGAGTAAGTAGTTCGCCAGTTAATAGTTTGCGCAA
CGTTGTTGCCATTGCTACAGGCATCGTGGTGTCACGCTCGTCGTTTGGTATGGCTTCATTCAGCTCCGGT
TCCCAACGATCAAGGCGAGTTACATGATCCCCCATGTTGTGCAAAAAAGCGGTTAGCTCCTTCGGTCCTC
CGATCGTTGCCAGAAGTAAGTTGGCCGCAGTGTTATCACTCATGGTTATGGCAGCACTGCATAATTCTCT
TACTGTCATGCCATCCGTGAGATGCTTTTCTGTGACTGGTGAGTACTCAACCAAGTCATTCTGAGAATAG
TGTATGCGGCGACCGAGTTGCTCTTGCCCGGCGTCAATACGGGATAATACCGCGCCACATAGCAGAACTT
TAAAAGTGCTCATCATTGGAAAACGTTCTTCGGGGCGTAAACTCTCAAGGATCTTACCGCTGTTGAGATC
CAGTTCGATGTAACCCACTCGTGCACCCAACTGATCTTCAGCATCTTTTACTTTCACCAGCGTTTCTGGG
TGAGCAAAAACAGGAAGGCAAAATGCCGCAAAAAAGGGAATAAGGGCGACACGGAAATGTTGAATACTCA
TTTTAGCTTCCTTAGCTCCTGAAAATCTCGATAACTCAAAAAATACGCCCGGTAGTGATCTTATTTCATT
ATGGTGAAAGTTGGAACCTCTTACGTGCCGATCAAGTCAAAAGCCTCCGGTCGGAGGCTTTTGACTTTCT
GCTATGGAGGTCAGGTATGATTTAAATGGTCAGTTAGAGCGGCCGCC
